>Addgene plasmid #48085 | pCMX-Gal4-hMeCP2-R111G | addgene partial sequence | sequence record 82574 | Gal4-N-term 5'-GAGTAGTAACAAAGGTCAA-3'
GGGGATCCGTCGACGGATGGTAGCTGGGATGTTAGGGCTCAGGGAAGAAAAGTCAGAAGACCAGGACCTC
CAGGGCCTCAAGGACAAACCCCTCAAGTTTAAAAAGGTGAAGAAAGATAAGAAAGAAGAGAAAGAGGGCA
AGCATGAGCCCGTGCAGCCATCAGCCCACCACTCTGCTGAGCCCGCAGAGGCAGGCAAAGCAGAGACATC
AGAAGGGTCAGGCTCCGCCCCGGCTGTGCCGGAAGCTTCTGCCTCCCCCAAACAGCGGCGCTCCATCATC
CGTGACCGGGGACCCATGTATGATGACCCCACCCTGCCTGAAGGCTGGACACGGAAGCTTAAGCAAGGGA
AATCTGGCCGCTCTGCTGGGAAGTATGATGTGTATTTGATCAATCCCCAGGGAAAAGCCTTTCGCTCTAA
AGTGGAGTTGATTGCGTACTTCGAAAAGGTAGGCGACACATCCCTGGACCCTAATGATTTTGACTTCACG
GTAACTGGGAGAGGGAGCCCCTCCCGGCGAGAGCAGAAACCACCTAAGAAGCCCAAATCTCCCAAAGCTC
CAGGAACTGGCAGAGGCCGGGGACGCCCCAAAGGGAGCGGCACCACGAGACCCAAGGCGGCCACGTCAGA
GGGTGTGCAGGTGAAAAGGGTCCTGGAGAAAAGTCCTGGGAAGCTCCTTGTCAAGATGCCTTTTCAAACT
TCGCCAGGGGGCAAGGCTGAGGGGGGTGGGGCCACCACATCCACCCAGGTCATGGTGATCAAACGCCCCG
GCAGGAAGCGAAAAGCTGAGGCCGACCCTCAGGCCATTCCCAAGAAACGGGGCCGAAAGCCGGGGAGTGT
GGTGGCAGCCGCTGCCGCCGAGGCCAAAAAGAAAGCCGTGAAGGAGTCTTCTATCCGATCTGTGCAG
