[The description below was written by a language model from this plasmid's Addgene catalogue record.]
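Description:
pCMX-Gal4-hMeCP2-R111G is a mammalian expression plasmid built on the pCMX-Gal4 backbone (about 4.5 kb without insert). It is propagated in E. coli as a high-copy plasmid under ampicillin selection. The record lists no origin of replication, promoter or polyadenylation signal, and no feature table is available. The pCMX name suggests CMV-driven expression, but this is not stated explicitly. No mammalian selection marker is recorded, which would be consistent with use in transient transfection.

The insert is human MECP2, encoding methyl-CpG binding protein 2, the gene mutated in Rett syndrome. It carries the R111G substitution and is fused at its N terminus to a Gal4 moiety supplied by the backbone. In vectors of this type the Gal4 portion is usually the yeast Gal4 DNA-binding domain, which tethers the fusion partner to UAS sites placed upstream of a reporter gene. This lets the transcriptional activity of the tethered protein be measured independently of its own DNA binding. The record does not state which Gal4 residues are included, which MeCP2 isoform was used, or the size of the insert.

Arginine 111 lies in the methyl-CpG binding domain of MeCP2, and R111G is generally used as a mutation that disrupts binding to methylated DNA. Pairing it with a heterologous Gal4 tether would therefore allow MeCP2 functions such as repression to be tested separately from its native chromatin targeting. The stated purpose is simply mammalian expression of Gal4-tagged MeCP2 R111G. The plasmid comes from a study of how MeCP2 domains, including an AT-hook, influence the clinical course of Rett syndrome and related disorders.
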