Addgene plasmid #48085: pCMX-Gal4-hMeCP2-R111G
Purpose: Mammalian expression of Gal4 tagged MeCP2-WT-R111G
Depositing lab: Huda Zoghbi. Depositing organization: Baylor College of Medicine. Publication: An AT-hook domain in MeCP2 determines the clinical course of Rett syndrome and related disorders. Baker SA, Chen L, Wilkins AD, Yu P, Lichtarge O, Zoghbi HY. Cell. 2013 Feb 28;152(5):984-96. doi: 10.1016/j.cell.2013.01.038. PubMed 23452848.
Backbone
  Vector backbone: pCMX-Gal4
  Backbone size w/o insert (bp): 4500
  Vector type: Mammalian Expression
Growth in bacteria
  Bacterial resistance: Ampicillin, 100 μg/mL
  Growth temperature: 37°C
  Growth strain: DH5alpha
  Copy number: High Copy
Gene/Insert
  Gene/Insert name: Methyl-CpG Binding Protein 2 (Rett Syndrome) (alt name: MeCP2)
  Species: H. sapiens (human)
  Mutation: R111G mutant MeCP2
  Entrez Gene: MECP2 (a.k.a. AUTSX3, MRX16, MRX79, MRXS13, MRXSL, PPMX, RS, RTS, RTT)
  Tag / fusion protein: Gal4 (N terminal on backbone)
  Cloning method: Unknown
  Sequencing primers: 5′ Gal4 N-term
Terms and licenses: Academic/Nonprofit Terms; Industry Terms: Not Available to Industry
How to cite: pCMX-Gal4-hMeCP2-R111G was a gift from Huda Zoghbi (Addgene plasmid # 48085 ; http://n2t.net/addgene:48085 ; RRID:Addgene_48085)
